Addgene plasmid #60798: pIS1 INSIG2
Purpose: Luciferase reporter to measure miR-155 mediated differential repression. Contains INSIG2 3' UTR and wild-type miR-155 sites
Depositing lab: David Bartel. Depositing organization: Whitehead Institute for Biomedical Research. Publication: Global analyses of the effect of different cellular contexts on microRNA targeting. Nam JW, Rissland OS, Koppstein D, Abreu-Goodger C, Jan CH, Agarwal V, Yildirim MA, Rodriguez A, Bartel DP. Mol Cell. 2014 Mar 20;53(6):1031-43. doi: 10.1016/j.molcel.2014.02.013. Epub 2014 Mar 13. PubMed 24631284.
Backbone
  Vector backbone: pIS1
  Backbone manufacturer: Bartel lab (Addgene plasmid # 12179)
  Backbone size w/o insert (bp): 4085
  Vector type: Mammalian Expression, Luciferase
Growth in bacteria
  Bacterial resistance: Ampicillin, 100 μg/mL
  Growth temperature: 37°C
  Growth strain: DH5alpha
  Copy number: High Copy
Gene/Insert
  Gene/Insert name: INSIG2 3'UTR and wild-type miR-155 binding site
  Species: H. sapiens (human)
  Entrez Gene: INSIG2 (a.k.a. INSIG-2)
  Promoter: thymidine kinase (HSV-TK promoter)
  Cloning method: Restriction Enzyme; 5′ cloning site XbaI (not destroyed); 3′ cloning site NotI (not destroyed)
  Sequencing primers: 5′ chim-int-F (5'-TCTTACTGACATCCACTTTGCC-3') to confirm luciferase; 3′ EBV-rev
Terms and licenses: Academic/Nonprofit Terms; Industry Terms: Not Available to Industry
How to cite: pIS1 INSIG2 was a gift from David Bartel (Addgene plasmid # 60798 ; http://n2t.net/addgene:60798 ; RRID:Addgene_60798)
