[The description below was written by a language model from this plasmid's Addgene catalogue record and pLannotate feature annotations shown in this document.]
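Description:
pIS1 INSIG2 is a mammalian luciferase reporter plasmid built on the pIS1 backbone and designed to measure microRNA-mediated repression, specifically by miR-155. It is propagated in E. coli as a high-copy plasmid through a ColE1/pUC-type origin of replication and is selected with ampicillin via the β-lactamase (AmpR) gene driven by its own bla promoter. The deposited full sequence is about 4.6 kb, consistent with a roughly 4.1 kb backbone carrying a UTR insert of a few hundred bases.

The reporter unit is driven by the herpes simplex virus thymidine kinase promoter, a modest constitutive promoter in mammalian cells. This is followed by a chimeric β-globin/immunoglobulin intron that promotes efficient mRNA processing and expression. A T7 promoter lies just upstream of the Renilla luciferase coding sequence, which spans the numbering origin of the circular record. Downstream of luciferase, a fragment of the human INSIG2 3′ UTR containing wild-type miR-155 binding sites was cloned between XbaI and NotI sites, both retained. The automated annotation does not label this insert, but it would fall in the unannotated interval between the end of Rluc and the SV40 polyadenylation signal that terminates the transcript. That signal and an adjacent small fragment of SV40 large T antigen are annotated on the opposite strand, as is usual for the bidirectional SV40 poly(A) region.

Because the INSIG2 UTR becomes part of the luciferase mRNA, miR-155 binding lowers Renilla output, allowing quantification of target repression and comparison of its strength across cellular contexts. The record does not describe mutant-site or normalisation control plasmids, although such assays usually include them.
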