Features (pLannotate 1.2.2; 9 found; start..end, strand, type, name):
   1469..1590    -  polyA_signal   SV40 poly(A) signal: SV40 polyadenylation signal
   1613..1681    -  CDS            large T antigen (fragment): large T antigen from SV40 (simian virus 40)
   1723..1827    +  promoter       AmpR promoter: bla
   1828..2688    +  CDS            AmpR: β-lactamase; bla; confers resistance to ampicillin, carbenicillin, and related antibiotics
   2859..3447    +  rep_origin     ori: high-copy-number ColE1/pMB1/pBR322/pUC origin of replication
   3522..4273    +  promoter       HSV TK promoter: herpes simplex virus thymidine kinase promoter
   4343..4475    +  intron         chimeric intron: chimera between introns from human β-globin and immunoglobulin heavy chain genes
   4520..4538    +  promoter       T7 promoter: promoter for bacteriophage T7 RNA polymerase
   4548..893     +  CDS            Rluc (across the origin): luciferase from the anthozoan coelenterate Renilla reniformis (sea pansy)
>Addgene plasmid #60798 | pIS1 INSIG2 | depositor full sequence | sequence record 97809 | pIS1 INSIG2 sequence 4590 bps
TAACTGGTCCGCAGTGGTGGGCCAGATGTAAACAAATGAATGTTCTTGATTCATTTATTAATTATTATGA
TTCAGAAAAACATGCAGAAAATGCTGTTATTTTTTTACATGGTAACGCGGCCTCTTCTTATTTATGGCGA
CATGTTGTGCCACATATTGAGCCAGTAGCGCGGTGTATTATACCAGACCTTATTGGTATGGGCAAATCAG
GCAAATCTGGTAATGGTTCTTATAGGTTACTTGATCATTACAAATATCTTACTGCATGGTTTGAACTTCT
TAATTTACCAAAGAAGATCATTTTTGTCGGCCATGATTGGGGTGCTTGTTTGGCATTTCATTATAGCTAT
GAGCATCAAGATAAGATCAAAGCAATAGTTCACGCTGAAAGTGTAGTAGATGTGATTGAATCATGGGATG
AATGGCCTGATATTGAAGAAGATATTGCGTTGATCAAATCTGAAGAAGGAGAAAAAATGGTTTTGGAGAA
TAACTTCTTCGTGGAAACCATGTTGCCATCAAAAATCATGAGAAAGTTAGAACCAGAAGAATTTGCAGCA
TATCTTGAACCATTCAAAGAGAAAGGTGAAGTTCGTCGTCCAACATTATCATGGCCTCGTGAAATCCCGT
TAGTAAAAGGTGGTAAACCTGACGTTGTACAAATTGTTAGGAATTATAATGCTTATCTACGTGCAAGTGA
TGATTTACCAAAAATGTTTATTGAATCGGACCCAGGATTCTTTTCCAATGCTATTGTTGAAGGTGCCAAG
AAGTTTCCTAATACTGAATTTGTCAAAGTAAAAGGTCTTCATTTTTCGCAAGAAGATGCACCTGATGAAA
TGGGAAAATATATCAAATCGTTCGTTGAGCGAGTTCTCAAAAATGAACAATAATTCTAGGAGCTCTATAC
CGGTCTCGATATCACTACTAGTGTTCTAGAGTATTTTCTCTTTAGCTTACTGTTGTGCCTTTTTATTTTT
CTAATCACAGCAGTATGAGTTATGAGTGCCCTAATTTGTGGTTAGTTTCTAATTTAATGTTGTTTCATAG
AGTTTGGAGTGTTTTGATACAGGGTGAAAATGAACTTCTGGTTTCAAACCTGCGTTACTGGAGACAGCCC
AAAGAGTAATTTTCTGTTTTGACAGGTTTTACTGGAAGTATATGTGATGAGCAGAAGAGGTTATCAGCAT
TAAATTGTTTTGGTTCTAAATTTGGAACAGTATATATAATTAAAAGTAAGGAACATTAGAGGATTTAATT
AGAATAAATACATGTTTTGGAAATACAGTGACCTCTTGCAGTGTCACAAAAGTGCAAAGTGATATTAGCT
GTCATCTGCAATACAGAATCTCATTGCTTTTGCACATGGAGCATATAGGAAACTCCAAACAGATCACAAT
GAGGTTTCTAAATCTGTTGGGTTCTGTCTTCTATTGGGTTCTGTGGCGGCCGCTTCGAGCAGACATGATA
AGATACATTGATGAGTTTGGACAAACCACAACTAGAATGCAGTGAAAAAAATGCTTTATTTGTGAAATTT
GTGATGCTATTGCTTTATTTGTAACCATTATAAGCTGCAATAAACAAGTTAACAACAACAATTGCATTCA
TTTTATGTTTCAGGTTCAGGGGGAGGTGTGGGAGGTTTTTTAAAGCAAGTAAAACCTCTACAAATGTGGT
AAAATCGATAAGGATCCAGGTGGCACTTTTCGGGGAAATGTGCGCGGAACCCCTATTTGTTTATTTTTCT
AAATACATTCAAATATGTATCCGCTCATGAGACAATAACCCTGATAAATGCTTCAATAATATTGAAAAAG
GAAGAGTATGAGTATTCAACATTTCCGTGTCGCCCTTATTCCCTTTTTTGCGGCATTTTGCCTTCCTGTT
TTTGCTCACCCAGAAACGCTGGTGAAAGTAAAAGATGCTGAAGATCAGTTGGGTGCACGAGTGGGTTACA
TCGAACTGGATCTCAACAGCGGTAAGATCCTTGAGAGTTTTCGCCCCGAAGAACGTTTTCCAATGATGAG
CACTTTTAAAGTTCTGCTATGTGGCGCGGTATTATCCCGTATTGACGCCGGGCAAGAGCAACTCGGTCGC
CGCATACACTATTCTCAGAATGACTTGGTTGAGTACTCACCAGTCACAGAAAAGCATCTTACGGATGGCA
TGACAGTAAGAGAATTATGCAGTGCTGCCATAACCATGAGTGATAACACTGCGGCCAACTTACTTCTGAC
AACGATCGGAGGACCGAAGGAGCTAACCGCTTTTTTGCACAACATGGGGGATCATGTAACTCGCCTTGAT
CGTTGGGAACCGGAGCTGAATGAAGCCATACCAAACGACGAGCGTGACACCACGATGCCTGTAGCAATGG
CAACAACGTTGCGCAAACTATTAACTGGCGAACTACTTACTCTAGCTTCCCGGCAACAATTAATAGACTG
GATGGAGGCGGATAAAGTTGCAGGACCACTTCTGCGCTCGGCCCTTCCGGCTGGCTGGTTTATTGCTGAT
AAATCTGGAGCCGGTGAGCGTGGGTCTCGCGGTATCATTGCAGCACTGGGGCCAGATGGTAAGCCCTCCC
GTATCGTAGTTATCTACACGACGGGGAGTCAGGCAACTATGGATGAACGAAATAGACAGATCGCTGAGAT
AGGTGCCTCACTGATTAAGCATTGGTAACTGTCAGACCAAGTTTACTCATATATACTTTAGATTGATTTA
AAACTTCATTTTTAATTTAAAAGGATCTAGGTGAAGATCCTTTTTGATAATCTCATGACCAAAATCCCTT
AACGTGAGTTTTCGTTCCACTGAGCGTCAGACCCCGTAGAAAAGATCAAAGGATCTTCTTGAGATCCTTT
TTTTCTGCGCGTAATCTGCTGCTTGCAAACAAAAAAACCACCGCTACCAGCGGTGGTTTGTTTGCCGGAT
CAAGAGCTACCAACTCTTTTTCCGAAGGTAACTGGCTTCAGCAGAGCGCAGATACCAAATACTGTTCTTC
TAGTGTAGCCGTAGTTAGGCCACCACTTCAAGAACTCTGTAGCACCGCCTACATACCTCGCTCTGCTAAT
CCTGTTACCAGTGGCTGCTGCCAGTGGCGATAAGTCGTGTCTTACCGGGTTGGACTCAAGACGATAGTTA
CCGGATAAGGCGCAGCGGTCGGGCTGAACGGGGGGTTCGTGCACACAGCCCAGCTTGGAGCGAACGACCT
ACACCGAACTGAGATACCTACAGCGTGAGCTATGAGAAAGCGCCACGCTTCCCGAAGGGAGAAAGGCGGA
CAGGTATCCGGTAAGCGGCAGGGTCGGAACAGGAGAGCGCACGAGGGAGCTTCCAGGGGGAAACGCCTGG
TATCTTTATAGTCCTGTCGGGTTTCGCCACCTCTGACTTGAGCGTCGATTTTTGTGATGCTCGTCAGGGG
GGCGGAGCCTATGGAAAAACGCCAGCAACGCGGCCTTTTTACGGTTCCTGGCCTTTTGCTGGCCTTTTGC
TCACATGGCTCGACAGATCTAAATGAGTCTTCGGACCTCGCGGGGGCCGCTTAAGCGGTGGTTAGGGTTT
GTCTGACGCGGGGGGAGGGGGAAGGAACGAAACACTCTCATTCGGAGGCGGCTCGGGGTTTGGTCTTGGT
GGCCACGGGCACGCAGAAGAGCGCCGCGATCCTCTTAAGCACCCCCCCGCCCTCCGTGGAGGCGGGGGTT
TGGTCGGCGGGTGGTAACTGGCGGGCCGCTGACTCGGGCGGGTCGCGCGCCCCAGAGTGTGACCTTTTCG
GTCTGCTCGCAGACCCCCGGGCGGCGCCGCCGCGGCGGCGACGGGCTCGCTGGGTCCTAGGCTCCATGGG
GACCGTATACGTGGACAGGCTCTGGAGCATCCGCACGACTGCGGTGATATTACCGGAGACCTTCTGCGGG
ACGAGCCGGGTCACGCGGCTGACGCGGAGCGTCCGTTGGGCGACAAACACCAGGACGGGGCACAGGTACA
CTATCTTGTCACCCGGAGGCGCGAGGGACTGCAGGAGCTTCAGGGAGTGGCGCAGCTGCTTCATCCCCGT
GGCCCGTTGCTCGCGTTTGCTGGCGGTGTCCCCGGAAGAAATATATTTGCATGTCTTTAGTTCTATGATG
ACACAAACCCCGCCCAGCGTCTTGTCATTGGCGAATTCGAACACGCAGATGCAGTCGGGGCGGCGCGGTC
CCAGGTCCACTTCGCATATTAAGGTGACGCGTGTGGCCTCGAACACCGAGCGACCCTGCAGCGACCCGCT
TAAAAGCTTGATTCTTCTGACACAACAGTCTCGAACTTAAGCTGCAGAAGTTGGTCGTGAGGCACTGGGC
AGGTAAGTATCAAGGTTACAAGACAGGTTTAAGGAGACCAATAGAAACTGGGCTTGTCGAGACAGAGAAG
ACTCTTGCGTTTCTGATAGGCACCTATTGGTCTTACTGACATCCACTTTGCCTTTCTCTCCACAGGTGTC
CACTCCCAGTTCAATTACAGCTCTTAAGGCTAGAGTACTTAATACGACTCACTATAGGCTAGCCACCATG
ACTTCGAAAGTTTATGATCCAGAACAAAGGAAACGGATGA
