>Addgene plasmid #60798 | pIS1 INSIG2 | addgene partial sequence | sequence record 98338 | Rluc-F 5'-ccaggattcttttccaatgc-3'
AAGTAAAAGGTCTTCATTTTTCGCAAGAAGATGCACCTGATGAAATGGGAAAATATATCAAATCGTTCGT
TGAGCGAGTTCTCAAAAATGAACAATAATTCTAGGAGCTCTATACCGGTCTCGATATCACTACTAGTGTT
CTAGAGTATTTTCTCTTTAGCTTACTGTTGTGCCTTTTTATTTTTCTAATCACAGCAGTATGAGTTATGA
GTGCCCTAATTTGTGGTTAGTTTCTAATTTAATGTTGTTTCATAGAGTTTGGAGTGTTTTGATACAGGGT
GAAAATGAACTTCTGGTTTCAAACCTGCGTTACTGGAGACAGCCCAAAGAGTAATTTTCTGTTTTGACAG
GTTTTACTGGAAGTATATGTGATGAGCAGAAGAGGTTATCAGCATTAAATTGTTTTGGTTCTAAATTTGG
AACAGTATATATAATTAAAAGTAAGGAACATTAGAGGATTTAATTAGAATAAATACATGTTTTGGAAATA
CAGTGACCTCTTGCAGTGTCACAAAAGTGCAAAGTGATATTAGCTGTCATCTGCAATACAGAATCTCATT
GCTTTTGCACATGGAGCATATAGGAAACTCCAAACAGATCACAATGAGGTTTCTAAATCTGTTGGGTTCT
GTCTTCTATTGGGTTCTGTGGCGGCCGCTTCGAGCAGACATGATAAGATACATTGATGAGTTTGGACAAA
CCACAACTAGAATGCAGTGAAAAAAATGCTTTATTTGTGAAATTTGTGATGCTATTGCTTTATTTGTAAC
CATTAT
