>Addgene plasmid #60798 | pIS1 INSIG2 | addgene partial sequence | sequence record 98402 | EBV-rev 5'-GTGGTTTGTCCAAACTCATC-3'
CGGCCGCCACAGAACCCAATAGAAGACAGAACCCAACAGATTTAGAAACCTCATTGTGATCTGTTTGGAG
TTTCCTATATGCTCCATGTGCAAAAGCAATGAGATTCTGTATTGCAGATGACAGCTAATATCACTTTGCA
CTTTTGTGACACTGCAAGAGGTCACTGTATTTCCAAAACATGTATTTATTCTAATTAAATCCTCTAATGT
TCCTTACTTTTAATTATATATACTGTTCCAAATTTAGAACCAAAACAATTTAATGCTGATAACCTCTTCT
GCTCATCACATATACTTCCAGTAAAACCTGTCAAAACAGAAAATTACTCTTTGGGCTGTCTCCAGTAACG
CAGGTTTGAAACCAGAAGTTCATTTTCACCCTGTATCAAAACACTCCAAACTCTATGAAACAACATTAAA
TTAGAAACTAACCACAAATTAGGGCACTCATAACTCATACTGCTGTGATTAGAAAAATAAAAAGGCACAA
CAGTAAGCTAAAGAGAAAATACTCTAGAACACTAGTAGTGATATCGAGACCGGTATAGAGCTCCTAGAAT
TATTGTTCATTTTTGAGAACTCGCTCAACGAACGATTTGATATATTTTCCCATTTCATCAGGTGCATCTT
CTTGCGAAAAATGAAGACCTTTTACTTTGACAAATTCAGTATTAGGAAACTTCTTGGCACCT
